>Addgene plasmid #75176 | p3E-mTagBFP-CAAX | depositor full sequence | sequence record 154502 | Full plasmid sequence
CTTTCCTGCGTTATCCCCTGATTCTGTGGATAACCGTATTACCGCCTTTGAGTGAGCTGATACCGCTCGC
CGCAGCCGAACGACCGAGCGCAGCGAGTCAGTGAGCGAGGAAGCGGAAGAGCGCCCAATACGCAAACCGC
CTCTCCCCGCGCGTTGGCCGATTCATTAATGCAGCTGGCACGACAGGTTTCCCGACTGGAAAGCGGGCAG
TGAGCGCAACGCAATTAATACGCGTACCGCTAGCCAGGAAGAGTTTGTAGAAACGCAAAAAGGCCATCCG
TCAGGATGGCCTTCTGCTTAGTTTGATGCCTGGCAGTTTATGGCGGGCGTCCTGCCCGCCACCCTCCGGG
CCGTTGCTTCACAACGTTCAAATCCGCTCCCGGCGGATTTGTCCTACTCAGGAGAGCGTTCACCGACAAA
CAACAGATAAAACGAAAGGCCCAGTCTTCCGACTGAGCCTTTCGTTTTATTTGATGCCTGGCAGTTCCCT
ACTCTCGCGTTAACGCTAGCATGGATGTTTTCCCAGTCACGACGTTGTAAAACGACGGCCAGTCTTAAGC
TCGGGCCCTGCAGCTCTAGAGCTCGAATTTCTACAGGTCACTAATACCATCTAAGTAGTTGGTTCATAGT
GACTGCATATGTTGTGTTTTACAGTATTATGTAGTCTGTTTTTTATGCAAAATCTAATTTAATATATTGA
TATTTATATCATTTTACGTTTCTCGTTCAACTTTCTTGTACAAAGTGGCTGGATCCTTCGCCACCATGAG
CGAGCTGATTAAGGAGAACATGCACATGAAGCTGTACATGGAGGGCACCGTGGACAACCATCACTTCAAG
TGCACATCCGAGGGCGAAGGCAAGCCCTACGAGGGCACCCAGACCATGAGAATCAAGGTGGTCGAGGGCG
GCCCTCTCCCCTTCGCCTTCGACATCCTGGCTACTAGCTTCCTCTACGGCAGCAAGACCTTCATCAACCA
CACCCAGGGCATCCCCGACTTCTTCAAGCAGTCCTTCCCTGAGGGCTTCACATGGGAGAGAGTCACCACA
TACGAAGACGGGGGCGTGCTGACCGCTACCCAGGACACCAGCCTCCAGGACGGCTGCCTCATCTACAACG
TCAAGATCAGAGGGGTGAACTTCACATCCAACGGCCCTGTGATGCAGAAGAAAACACTCGGCTGGGAGGC
CTTCACCGAGACGCTGTACCCCGCTGACGGCGGCCTGGAAGGCAGAAACGACATGGCCCTGAAGCTCGTG
GGCGGGAGCCATCTGATCGCAAACATCAAGACCACATATAGATCCAAGAAACCCGCTAAGAACCTCAAGA
TGCCTGGCGTCTACTATGTGGACTACAGACTGGAAAGAATCAAGGAGGCCAACAACGAGACCTACGTCGA
GCAGCACGAGGTGGCAGTGGCCAGATACTGCGACCTCCCTAGCAAACTGGGGCACAAGCTTAATGGAGGA
GGAAGATCTAAGCTGAACCCTCCTGATGAGAGTGGCCCCGGCTGCATGAGCTGCAAGTGTGTGCTCTCCT
GAACTAGTGCAACTTTATTATACAAAGTTGGCATTATAAAAAAGCATTGCTTATCAATTTGTTGCAACGA
ACAGGTCACTATCAGTCAAAATAAAATCATTATTTGGAGCTCCATGGTAGCGTTAACGCGGCCGCGATAT
CCCCTATAGTGAGTCGTATTACATGGTCATAGCTGTTTCCTGGCAGCTCTGGCCCGTGTCTCAAAATCTC
TGATGTTACATTGCACAAGATAAAAATATATCATCATGAACAATAAAACTGTCTGCTTACATAAACAGTA
ATACAAGGGGTGTTATGAGCCATATTCAACGGGAAACGTCGAGGCCGCGATTAAATTCCAACATGGATGC
TGATTTATATGGGTATAAATGGGCTCGCGATAATGTCGGGCAATCAGGTGCGACAATCTATCGCTTGTAT
GGGAAGCCCGATGCGCCAGAGTTGTTTCTGAAACATGGCAAAGGTAGCGTTGCCAATGATGTTACAGATG
AGATGGTCAGACTAAACTGGCTGACGGAATTTATGCCTCTTCCGACCATCAAGCATTTTATCCGTACTCC
TGATGATGCATGGTTACTCACCACTGCGATCCCCGGAAAAACAGCATTCCAGGTATTAGAAGAATATCCT
GATTCAGGTGAAAATATTGTTGATGCGCTGGCAGTGTTCCTGCGCCGGTTGCATTCGATTCCTGTTTGTA
ATTGTCCTTTTAACAGCGATCGCGTATTTCGTCTCGCTCAGGCGCAATCACGAATGAATAACGGTTTGGT
TGATGCGAGTGATTTTGATGACGAGCGTAATGGCTGGCCTGTTGAACAAGTCTGGAAAGAAATGCATAAA
CTTTTGCCATTCTCACCGGATTCAGTCGTCACTCATGGTGATTTCTCACTTGATAACCTTATTTTTGACG
AGGGGAAATTAATAGGTTGTATTGATGTTGGACGAGTCGGAATCGCAGACCGATACCAGGATCTTGCCAT
CCTATGGAACTGCCTCGGTGAGTTTTCTCCTTCATTACAGAAACGGCTTTTTCAAAAATATGGTATTGAT
AATCCTGATATGAATAAATTGCAGTTTCATTTGATGCTCGATGAGTTTTTCTAATCAGAATTGGTTAATT
GGTTGTAACACTGGCAGAGCATTACGCTGACTTGACGGGACGGCGCAAGCTCATGACCAAAATCCCTTAA
CGTGAGTTACGCGTCGTTCCACTGAGCGTCAGACCCCGTAGAAAAGATCAAAGGATCTTCTTGAGATCCT
TTTTTTCTGCGCGTAATCTGCTGCTTGCAAACAAAAAAACCACCGCTACCAGCGGTGGTTTGTTTGCCGG
ATCAAGAGCTACCAACTCTTTTTCCGAAGGTAACTGGCTTCAGCAGAGCGCAGATACCAAATACTGTCCT
TCTAGTGTAGCCGTAGTTAGGCCACCACTTCAAGAACTCTGTAGCACCGCCTACATACCTCGCTCTGCTA
ATCCTGTTACCAGTGGCTGCTGCCAGTGGCGATAAGTCGTGTCTTACCGGGTTGGACTCAAGACGATAGT
TACCGGATAAGGCGCAGCGGTCGGGCTGAACGGGGGGTTCGTGCACACAGCCCAGCTTGGAGCGAACGAC
CTACACCGAACTGAGATACCTACAGCGTGAGCATTGAGAAAGCGCCACGCTTCCCGAAGGGAGAAAGGCG
GACAGGTATCCGGTAAGCGGCAGGGTCGGAACAGGAGAGCGCACGAGGGAGCTTCCAGGGGGAAACGCCT
GGTATCTTTATAGTCCTGTCGGGTTTCGCCACCTCTGACTTGAGCGTCGATTTTTGTGATGCTCGTCAGG
GGGGCGGAGCCTATGGAAAAACGCCAGCAACGCGGCCTTTTTACGGTTCCTGGCCTTTTGCTGGCCTTTT
GCTCACATGTT
Features (pLannotate 1.2.2; 12 found; start..end, strand, type, name):
    121..213     +  CDS            lacI (fragment): lac repressor; lacI; The lac repressor binds to the lac operator to inhibit transcription in E. coli. This inhibition can be relieved by adding lactose or isopropyl-β-D-thiogalactopyranoside (IPTG).
    268..295     -  terminator     rrnB T2 terminator: transcription terminator T2 from the E. coli rrnB gene
    427..470     +  terminator     rrnB T1 terminator: Escherichia coli rrnB; transcription terminator T1 from the E. coli rrnB gene
    517..553     -  CDS            lacZα (fragment): LacZα fragment of β-galactosidase; lacZ fragment
    625..748     -  protein_bind   attR2: mutant version of attR; recombination site for the Gateway® LR reaction LR Clonase™
    766..1464    +  CDS            TagBFP: TagBFP is a basic (constitutively fluorescent) blue fluorescent protein published in 2008, derived from Entacmaea quadricolor. It is reported to be a very rapidly-maturing monomer with very low acid sensitivity.
   1480..1542    +  CDS            H-Ras (fragment): human small GTPase proto-oncoprotein
   1550..1570    -  protein_bind   attB3: mutant version of attB; core recombination site for the Gateway® BP reaction BP Clonase™
   1561..1646    -  protein_bind   attL1 (fragment): mutant version of attL; recombination site for the Gateway® LR reaction LR Clonase™
   1683..1701    -  promoter       T7 promoter: promoter for bacteriophage T7 RNA polymerase
   1835..2644    +  CDS            KanR: aminoglycoside phosphotransferase; aph(3')-Ia; confers resistance to kanamycin in bacteria or G418 (Geneticin®) in eukaryotes
   2791..3379    +  rep_origin     ori: high-copy-number ColE1/pMB1/pBR322/pUC origin of replication
