[The description below was written by a language model from this plasmid's Addgene catalogue record and pLannotate feature annotations shown in this document.]
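Description:
p3E-mTagBFP-CAAX is a 3′ entry clone for the Invitrogen MultiSite Gateway three-fragment system, deposited as part of a Tol2 Gateway-compatible toolbox for studying the zebrafish nervous system and neurodegenerative disease. It is a small, high-copy bacterial plasmid carrying a ColE1/pUC-type origin and a kanamycin resistance gene (aminoglycoside phosphotransferase). The rrnB T1 and T2 terminators typical of Gateway donor backbones insulate the cloning region from upstream transcription. The catalogue names the backbone as pDONRP4P1R, but the annotated recombination sites (attR2 upstream of the insert and attB3/attL-type sequence downstream) fit the 3′ entry position implied by the "p3E" name and the stated vector type, so the backbone field may not match the sequence. The deposited sequence is also slightly shorter than the listed total size.

The payload is a synthetic, roughly 840 bp open reading frame with no promoter of its own. It encodes TagBFP, a monomeric, rapidly maturing blue fluorescent protein derived from Entacmaea quadricolor, followed by a short C-terminal fragment of human H-Ras. That fragment supplies the CAAX prenylation motif that anchors the fluorophore to the membrane, and the coding sequence ends in a stop codon. In an LR reaction, the cassette is combined with a 5′ entry clone carrying a promoter, a middle entry clone carrying a gene of interest without a stop codon, and a destination vector. The result is an expression construct in which the membrane-targeted blue tag is fused to the C-terminus of the middle-element protein. A T7 promoter and M13 primer sites flank the insert region, and the M13 sites are the ones listed for sequencing.
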