Addgene plasmid #75176: p3E-mTagBFP-CAAX
Purpose: Membrane targeted TagBFP (blue) fluorophore with stop codon for C-terminal fusions
Depositing lab: Nicholas Cole. Depositing organization: Macquarie University. Publication: A Tol2 Gateway-Compatible Toolbox for the Study of the Nervous System and Neurodegenerative Disease. Don EK, Formella I, Badrock AP, Hall TE, Morsch M, Hortle E, Hogan A, Chow S, Gwee SS, Stoddart JJ, Nicholson G, Chung R, Cole NJ. Zebrafish. 2016 Sep 15. 10.1089/zeb.2016.1321 PubMed 27631880.
Backbone
  Vector backbone: pDONRP4P1R
  Backbone manufacturer: Invitrogen
  Backbone size w/o insert (bp): 2656
  Total vector size (bp): 3496
  Vector type: Three prime entry vector for Multisite Gateway Three Fragment vector construction kit (Invitrogen)
Growth in bacteria
  Bacterial resistance: Kanamycin, 50 μg/mL
  Growth temperature: 37°C
  Growth strain: DH5alpha
  Copy number: High Copy
Gene/Insert
  Gene/Insert name: mTagBFP-CAAX
  Species: Synthetic
  Insert size (bp): 840
  Promoter: n/a
  Cloning method: Restriction Enzyme; 5′ cloning site Cla1 (destroyed during cloning); 3′ cloning site Cla1 (destroyed during cloning)
  Sequencing primers: 5′ M13F; 3′ M13R
Terms and licenses: Academic/Nonprofit Terms; Industry Terms: Not Available to Industry
How to cite: p3E-mTagBFP-CAAX was a gift from Nicholas Cole (Addgene plasmid # 75176 ; http://n2t.net/addgene:75176 ; RRID:Addgene_75176)
