>Addgene plasmid #75176 | p3E-mTagBFP-CAAX | addgene partial sequence | sequence record 158870 | pCR8_F1 5'-ttgatgcctggcagttccct-3'
AGTCACGACGTTGTAAAACGACGGCCAGTCTTAAGCTCGGGCCCTGCAGCTCTAGAGCTCGAATTCTACA
GGTCACTAATACCATCTAAGTAGTTGGTTCATAGTGACTGCATATGTTGTGTTTTACAGTATTATGTAGT
CTGTTTTTTATGCAAAATCTAATTTAATATATTGATATTTATATCATTTTACGTTTCTCGTTCAACTTTC
TTGTACAAAGTGGCTGGATCCTTCGCCACCATGAGCGAGCTGATTAAGGAGAACATGCACATGAAGCTGT
ACATGGAGGGCACCGTGGACAACCATCACTTCAAGTGCACATCCGAGGGCGAAGGCAAGCCCTACGAGGG
CACCCAGACCATGAGAATCAAGGTGGTCGAGGGCGGCCCTCTCCCCTTCGCCTTCGACATCCTGGCTACT
AGCTTCCTCTACGGCAGCAAGACCTTCATCAACCACACCCAGGGCATCCCCGACTTCTTCAAGCAGTCCT
TCCCTGAGGGCTTCACATGGGAGAGAGTCACCACATACGAAGACGGGGGCGTGCTGACCGCTACCCAGGA
CACCAGCCTCCAGGACGGCTGCCTCATCTACAACGTCAAGATCAGAGGGGTGAACTTCACATCCAACGGC
CCTGTGATGCAGAAGAAAACACTCGGCTGGGAGGCCTTCACCGAGACGCTGTACCCCGCTGACGGCGGCC
TGGAAGGCAGAAACGACATGGCCCTGAAGCTCGTGGGCGGGAGCCATCTGATCGCAAACATCAAGACCAC
ATATAGATCCAAGAAACCCGCTAAGAACCTCAAGATGCCTGGCGTCTACTATGTGGACTACAGACTGGAA
AGAATCAAGGAGGCCAACAACGAGACCTACGTCGAGCAGCACGAGGTGGCAGTGGCCAGATACTGCGACC
TCCCTAGCAAA
