>Addgene plasmid #75176 | p3E-mTagBFP-CAAX | addgene partial sequence | sequence record 158871 | Kan-R 5'-ATCGCGAGCCCATTTATACC-3'
ACGTTTCCCGTTGAATATGGCTCATAACACCCCTTGTATTACTGTTTATGTAAGCAGACAGTTTTATTGT
TCATGATGATATATTTTTATCTTGTGCAATGTAACATCAGAGATTTTGAGACACGGGCCAGAGCTGCCAG
GAAACAGCTATGACCATGTAATACGACTCACTATAGGGGATATCGCGGCCGCGTTAACGCTACCATGGAG
CTCCAAATAATGATTTTATTTTGACTGATAGTGACCTGTTCGTTGCAACAAATTGATAAGCAATGCTTTT
TTATAATGCCAACTTTGTATAATAAAGTTGCACTAGTTCAGGAGAGCACACACTTGCAGCTCATGCAGCC
GGGGCCACTCTCATCAGGAGGGTTCAGCTTAGATCTTCCTCCTCCATTAAGCTTGTGCCCCAGTTTGCTA
GGGAGGTCGCAGTATCTGGCCACTGCCACCTCGTGCTGCTCGACGTAGGTCTCGTTGTTGGCCTCCTTGA
TTCTTTCCAGTCTGTAGTCCACATAGTAGACGCCAGGCATCTTGAGGTTCTTAGCGGGTTTCTTGGATCT
ATATGTGGTCTTGATGTTTGCGATCAGATGGCTCCCGCCCACGAGCTTCAGGGCCATGTCGTTTCTGCCT
TCCAGGCCGCCGTCAGCGGGGTACAGCGTCTCGGTGAAGGCCTCCCAGCCGAGTGTTTTCTTCTGCATCA
CAGGG
